>Addgene plasmid #243738 | pAWP78-PVCpnf_pvc12-FLAG_Δpvc10 | addgene full sequence | sequence record 484637 | Addgene NGS Result
GAGATGATGATAAGAATGGTCAGTCACCAGATAAAATGATCTCTGGTCAATTTTAGGAAAGCTGAAAAAA
CCTGACCAAATGCGTCGTAAATTCTATGCTTAGAAAGACTCGGTGCCAGTGTAATACCTAAGATATGGTT
TTTATTTCCATATCTGTTCGAAAACTTAGAAATAACAAGTTCAACAATAACCAGGGACTTTAAATATCGG
ATCCTTGTCGGGAAGATGCGTGATCTGATCCTTCAACTCAGCAAAAGTTCGATTTATTCAACAAAGCCGC
CGTCCCGTCAAGTCAGCGTAATGCTCTGCCAGTGTTACAACCAATTAACCAATTCTGATTAGAAAAACTC
ATCGAGCATCAAATGAAACTGCAATTTATTCATATCAGGATTATCAATACCATATTTTTGAAAAAGCCGT
TTCTGTAATGAAGGAGAAAACTCACCGAGGCAGTTCCATAGGATGGCAAGATCCTGGTATCGGTCTGCGA
TTCCGACTCGTCCAACATCAATACAACCTATTAATTTCCCCTCGTCAAAAATAAGGTTATCAAGTGAGAA
ATCACCATGAGTGACGACTGAATCCGGTGAGAATGGCAAAAGYTTATGCATTTCTTTCCAGACTTGTTCA
ACAGGCCAGCCATTACGCTCGTCATCAAAATCACTCGCATCAACCAAACCGTTATTCATTCGTGATTGCG
CCTGAGCGAGACGAAATACGCGATCGCTGTTAAAAGGACAATTACAAACAGGAATCGAATGCAACCGGCG
CAGGAACACTGCCAGCGCATCAACAATATTTTCACCTGAATCAGGATATTCTTCTAATACCTGGAATGCT
GTTTTCCCGGGGATCGCAGTGGTGAGTAACCATGCATCATCAGGAGTACGGATAAAATGCTTGATGGTCG
GAAGAGGCATAAATTCCGTCAGCCAGTTTAGTCTGACCATCTCATCTGTAACATCATTGGCAACGCTACC
TTTGCCATGTTTCAGAAACAACTCTGGCGCATCGGGCTTCCCATACAATCGATAGATTGTCGCACCTGAT
TGCCCGACATTATCGCGAGCCCATTTATACCCATATAAATCAGCATCCATGTTGGAATTTAATCGCGGCC
TCGAGCAAGACGTTTCCCGTTGAATATGGCTCATAACACCCCTTGTATTACTGTTTATGTAAGCAGACAG
TTTTATTGTTCATGATGATATATTTTTATCTTGTGCAATGTAACATCAGAGATTTTGAGACACAACGTGG
CTTTCGACTTCCGGCAAGCTATACGCGCCCTAGAATTGTCAATTTTAATCCTCTGTTTATCGGCAGTTCG
TAGAGCGCGCCGTGCGTCCCGAGCGATACTAAGCGAAGCAAGTGCGTCGAGCAGTGCCCGCTTGTTCCTG
AAATGCCAGTAAAGCGCTGGCTGCTGAACCCCCCAGCCGGAACTGACCCCACAAGGCCCTAGCGTTTGCA
ATGCACCAGGTCATCATTGACCCAGGCGTGTTCCACCAGGCCGCTGCCTCGCAACTCTTCGCAGGCTTCG
CCGACCTACTCGCGCCACTTCTTCACGCGGGTGGAATCCGATCCGCACATGAGGCGGAAGGTTTCCAGCT
TGAGCGGGTACGGCTCCCGGTGCGAGCTGAAATAGTCGAACATCCGTCGGGCCGTCGGCGACAGCTTGCG
GTACTTCTCCCATATGAATTTCGTGTAGTGGTCGCCAGCAAACAGCACGACGATTTCCTCGTCGATCAGG
ACCTGGCAACGGGACGTTTTCTTGCCACGGTCCAGGACGCGGAAGCGGTGCAGCAGCGACACCGATTCCA
GGTGCCCAACGCGGTCGGACGTGAAGCCCATCGCCGTCGCCTGTAGGCGCGACAGGCATTCCTCGGCCTT
CGTGTAATACCGGCCATTGATCGACCAGCCCAGGTCCTGGCAAAGCTCGTAGAACGTGAAGGTGATCGGC
TCGCCGATAGGGGTGCGCTTCGCGTACTCCAACACCTGCTGCCACACCAGTTCGTCATCGTCGGCCCGCA
GCTCGACGCCGGTGTAGGTGATCTTCACGTCCTTGTTGACGTGGAAAATGACCTTGTTTTGCAGCGCCTC
GCGCGGGATTTTCTTGTTGCGCGTGGTGAACAGGGCAGAGCGGGCCGTGTCGTTTGGCATCGCTCGCATC
GTGTCCGGCCACGGCGCAATATCGAACAAGGAAAGCTGCATTTCCTTGATCTGCTGCTTCGTGTGTTTCA
GCAACGCGGCCTGCTTGGCCTCGCTGACCTGTTTTGCCAGGTCCTCGCCGGCGGTTTTTCGCTTCTTGGT
CGTCATAGTTCCTCGCGTGTCGATGGTCATCGACTTCGCCAAACCTGCCGCCTCCTGTTCGAGACGACGC
GAACGCTCCACGGCGGCCGATGGCGCGGGCAGGGCAGGGGGAGCCAGTTGCACGCTGTCGCGCTCGATCT
TGGCCGTAGCTTGCTGGACCATCGAGCCGACGGACTGGAAGGTTTCGCGGGGCGCACGCATGACGGTGCG
GCTTGCGATGGTTTCGGCATCCTCGGCGGAAAACCCCGCGTCGATCAGTTCTTGCCTGTATGCCTTCCGG
TCAAACGTCCGATTCATTCACCCTCCTTGCGGGATTGCCCCGACTCACGCCGGGGCAATGTGCCCTTATT
CCTGATTTGACCCGCCTGGTGCCTTGGTGTCCAGATAATCCACCTTATCGGCAATGAAGTCGGTCCCGTA
GACCGTCTGGCCGTCCTTCTCGTACTTGGTATTCCGAATCTTGCCCTGCACGAATACCAGCTCCGCGAAG
TCGCTCTTCTTGATGGAGCGCATGGGGACGTGCTTGGCAATCACGCGCACCCCCCGGCCGTTTTAGCGGC
TAAAAAAGTCATGGCTCTGCCCTCGGGCGGACCACGCCCATCATGACCTTGCCAAGCTCGTCCTGCTTCT
CTTCGATCTTCGCCAGCAGGGCGAGGATCGTGGCATCACCGAACCGCGCCGTGCGCGGGTCGTCGGTGAG
CCAGAGTTTCAGCAGGCCGCCCAGGCGGCCCAGGTCGCCATTGATGCGGGCCAGCTCGCGGACGTGCTCA
TAGTCCACGACGCCCGTGATTTTGTAGCCCTGGCCGACGGCCAGCAGGTAGGCCTACAGGCTCATGCCGG
CCGCCGCCGCCTTTTCCTCAATCGCTCTTCGTTCGTCTGGAAGGCAGTACACCTTGATAGGTGGGCTGCC
CTTCCTGGTTGGCTTGGTTTCATCAGCCATCCGCTTGCCCTCATCTGTTACGCCGGCGGTAGCCGGCCAG
CCTCGCAGAGCAGGATTCCCGTTGAGCACCGCCAGGTGCGAATAAGGGACAGTGAAGAAGGAACACCCGC
TCGCGGGTGGGCCTACTTCACCTATCCTGCCCGGCTGACGCCGTTGGATACACCAAGGAAAGTCTACACG
AACCCTTTGGCAAAATCCTGTATATCGTGCGAAAAAGGATGGATATACCGAAAAAATCGCTATAATGACC
CCGAAGCAGGGTTATGCAGCGGAAAAGATCCGTCGACCCTTTCCGACGCTCACCGGGCTGGTTGCCCTCG
CCGCTGGGCTGGCGGCCGTCTATGGCCCTGCAAACGCGCCAGAAACGCCGTCGAAGCCGTGTGCGAGACA
CCGCGGCCGCCGGCGTTGTGGATACCTCGCGGAAAACTTGGCCCTCACTGACAGATGAGGGGCGGACGTT
GACACTTGAGGGGCCGACTCACCCGGCGCGGCGTTGACAGATGAGGGGCAGGCTCGATTTCGGCCGGCGA
CGTGGAGCTGGCCAGCCTCGCAAATCGGCGAAAACGCCTGATTTTACGCGAGTTTCCCACAGATGATGTG
GACAAGCCTGGGGATAAGTGCCCTGCGGTATTGACACTTGAGGGGCGCGACTACTGACAGATGAGGGGCG
CGATCCTTGACACTTGAGGGGCAGAGTGCTGACAGATGAGGGGCGCACCTATTGACATTTGAGGGGCTGT
CCACAGGCAGAAAATCCAGCATTTGCAAGGGTTTCCGCCCGTTTTTCGGCCACCGCTAACCTGTCTTTTA
ACCTGCTTTTAAACCAATATTTATAAACCTTGTTTTTAACCAGGGCTGCGCCCTGTGCGCGTGACCGCGC
ACGCCGAAGGGGGGTGCCCCCCCTTCTCGAACCCTCCCGGCCCGCTAACGCGGGCCTCCCATCCCCCCAG
GGGCTGCGCCCCTCGGCCGCGAACGGCCTCACCCCAAAAATGGCAGCCAAGCTGACCCGCTAGGGACGTG
AAGTCGATTCCTTCGATGGTTAGCAATCAAAGACTCAGAGTGCTGTCTGGAGCGTGAATCTAACGGTACG
TATCTCGATTGCTCGGTCGCTATTCGCACTCTGCGAAAGTTCGTACCGCTCATTCACTAGGTTGCGAATC
ATGACCAAAATCCCTTAACGTGAGTTTTCGTTCCACTGAGCGTCAGACCCCGTAGAAAAGATCAAAGGAT
CTTCTTGAGATCCTTTTTTTCTGCGCGTAATCTGCTGCTTGCAAACAAAAAAACCACCGCTACCAGCGGT
GGTTTGTTTGCCGGATCAAGAGCTACCAACTCTTTTTCCGAAGGTAACTGGCTTCAGCAGAGCGCAGATA
CCAAATACTGTTCTTCTAGTGTAGCCGTAGTTAGGCCACCACTTCAAGAACTCTGTAGCACCGCCTACAT
ACCTCGCTCTGCTAATCCTGTTACCAGTGGCTGCTGCCAGTGGCGATAAGTCGTGTCTTACCGGGTTGGA
CTCAAGACGATAGTTACCGGATAAGGCGCAGCGGTCGGGCTGAACGGGGGGTTCGTGCACACAGCCCAGC
TTGGAGCGAACGACCTACACCGAACTGAGATACCTACAGCGTGAGCTATGAGAAAGCGCCACGCTTCCCG
AAGGGAGAAAGGCGGACAGGTATCCGGTAAGCGGCAGGGTCGGAACAGGAGAGCGCACGAGGGAGCTTCC
AGGGGGAAACGCCTGGTATCTTTATAGTCCTGTCGGGTTTCGCCACCTCTGACTTGAGCGTCGATTTTTG
TGATGCTCGTCAGGGGGGCGGAGCCTATGGAAAAACGCCAGCAACGCGGCCTTTTTACGGTTCCTGGCCT
TTTGCTGGCCTTTTGCTCACATGTTCTTTCCTGCGTTATCCCCTGATTCTGTGGATAACCGTATTACCGC
CTTTGAGTGAGCTGTCGCGAATGCATCTAGATATAATTACATCTTCATCATTCGGTATTTTAAATGACAT
ATATCCTCCTTCCGAATAGTTTTAATGGTGATGTTCGATTGGACAGTGTTTTCCATTATTAAAATTTTAA
GTATCACATCATGTTTAATGAAGGATTGATGTTTATTAGAATATTCATAATAGCTTTGTCTTTGCCTCTA
TGTAAATGAAATTGCATAAAAAGCAAATTGCATTATTGGCAATGTACTTATTCTGGATTTTTCGGCACGA
TAAATTATTGGTGTAAGTTTTATATCATGAGTAAAAATTCGGAATGATATTCCTGTCATTTTGTGGCGGT
AGCGTTACTCAAGATATTATCCTACATCATATGTTGATTATTGTAATCAATCGAGCTATTTTTTGTCTAA
AAAGGGGCTTTTATGTCTACAAGTACATCTCAAATTGCGGTTGAATATCCTATTCCTGTCTATCGCTTTA
TTGTTTCTGTCGGAGATGAGAAAATTCCATTTAATAGTGTTTCAGGATTAGATATTAGTTATGACACCAT
TGAATACCGAGATGGTGTTGGTAATTGGTTCAAAATGCCGGGTCAGAGTCAGAGCACTAATATCACCTTG
CGTAAAGGCGTTTTCCCGGGGAAAACAGAACTGTTTGATTGGATTAACTCTATTCAGCTTAATCAGGTAG
AGAAAAAGGATATTACCATCAGTTTAACTAATGATGCAGGTACCGAATTATTAATGACCTGGAATGTTTC
TAATGCTTTTCCCACTTCATTGACTTCACCTTCATTTGATGCCACCAGTAATGATATTGCAGTACAGGAA
ATTACGCTGATGGCAGATCGGGTGATTATGCAGGCTGTTTGAAGCATTGATATTTAATCATCTCATATAA
GGGAACTTTTATGACAACCGTTACCAGTTATCCTGGCGTTTATATTGAAGAATTAAATAGCCTGGCCTTG
TCAGTTTCAAATAGCGCCACAGCGGTTCCTGTTTTTGCTGTGGACGAACAAAACCAATATATTAGTGAAG
ATAATGCAATCCGTATTAATTCGTGGATGGATTATCTTAATCTGATTGGCAATTTTAATAATGAAGACAA
ATTAGATGTTTCTGTGCGTGCTTATTTTGCCAATGGAGGTGGATATTGTTATCTCGTCAAAACAACGAGT
TTAGAAAAAATTATTCCAACCTTGGATGATGTAACCTTATTGGTTGCTGCGGGCGAAGATATTAAAACGA
CAGTAGATGTTTTATGTCAGCCAGGAAAAGGGTTATTCGCAGTCTTTGATGGCCCTGAAACAGAGTTGAC
TATCAACGGTGCGGAAGAGGCAAAACAAGCCTATACCGCCACACCATTCGCTGCGGTTTATTATCCTTGG
TTGAAAGCGGATTGGGCTAACATAGATATTCCACCCAGTGCAGTGATGGCGGGAGTTTATGCATCGGTGG
ATTTATCCCGTGGTGTATGGAAAGCGCCTGCCAATGTTGCGTTGAAAGGGGGCCTGGAACCTAAATTTTT
AGTCACGGATGAATTGCAGGGTGAATATAACACTGGCCGCGCTATCAATATGATTCGTAATTTCAGTAAC
ACAGGTACTACGGTTTGGGGTGCAAGAACCCTGGAAGATAAAGACAATTGGCGTTATGTTCCAGTGCGAC
GCTTGTTTAATTCTGTGGAGCGGGATATCAAGCGTGCCATGAGCTTTGCTATGTTCGAGCCTAATAATCA
GCCTACTTGGGAGCGGGTACGGGCGGCGATTAGCAACTACCTTTATAGCCTGTGGCAACAGGGGGGATTA
GCTGGCAGCAAAGAAGAAGACGCTTATTTTGTGCAAATTGGTAAAGGTATAACGATGACACAGGAGCAGA
TTGATGCAGGGCAAATGATTGTTAAAGTCGGTTTGGCTGCTGTACGGCCTGCGGAATTTATCATTCTCCA
GTTTACGCAAGATGTAGAACAGCGTTAATCATATGATTATGAGGAGTTATCATGTCTGCTATTCTGAAAG
CGCCTGGCGTTTATATTGAAGAAGACGCTTCCCTAGCGTTGTCTGTCAGTAACAGCGCGACTGCCGTGCC
TGTTTTTATCGGAAAATTTACTCCGACAGTGGTTGATTCAATCCAAGTCTGTACCCGTATCAGCAACTGG
CTTGAATTCACTTCCTCTTTTTCCCTAGCTCCAACAGTTGAGATTGTTGTCCAATCTAACACTGAATCTG
AATCTGAATCTGAAACTTACCACTATATTGAGACAATCAATTTATCTCCAGCTGTGGAAGCATTGCGACT
CTATTTTCAAAATGGCGGAGGAGCTTGCTATATCTACCCATTAAATGATGCTGAAGATGAATTGGTTCTG
GCGGCCATACCAGAAGTCATTGAACAGAAAGGTGATATTACTCTGTTGGTTTGCCCGGAACTCGATCTGG
ATTACAAAACTAAGATCTATGGCGCAGTGAGCTCACTGTTGAATGATAACAAAGTGGGCTATTTCCTGAT
TGCGGATAGCAATGATGGAGAATCTGTGTCAGGAGTATGGAATAGTGCTAAGGCCGCCGCCTATTATCCC
CAGTTGGAAACTAACCTAAAATTTTCCACGTTGCCTGGGGATAAGGACATTCGTATCAGCGGTTATCAGG
ATGATGATGAAACACATAAACCGAAAAACTTGGATGAGCTCAGGACAATCAACGAGGCGTTGGCACAGGA
TATTGATGCAAGATTGCTCGAGGAGAAACAACGTGCTGTCATCATTCCGCCAAGTGCTGCCATTGCGGGC
ATTTATTGCCAAACGGATAATCGTCGCGGTGTTTGGAAAGCGCCAGCCAACGTTGCGCTCACAGGGATCG
GGAGTTTGCTTGATAAGGTAGACGATGAACGGCAGGGAGAGATGAATGACAAGGGAATCAATGTCATCCG
TTCATTTACCGACCGTGGTTTTATGGTCTGGGGAGCCCGTACTTGTGTGGACGCTGCCAACATCAGCTGG
CGTTATATTCCTGTTCGTCGCCTGTTCAATTCCGTTGAACGAGATATCCGCCAGGCGCTGCGCGCTGTGT
TGTTTGAAACTAATAGTCAGCCTACCTGGGTACGTGCTAAGGCTGCCGTTGATCAATATCTTTATACCCT
TTGGCAGAAAAATGCATTGATGGGTGCTCGCCCGGAAGAAGCTTATTTTGTGCAAATTGGTCAGGATATC
ACCATGTCCGAGGCTGATATTAAACAGGGTAAGATGATCATGACTGTTGGTTTGGCAGCAGTGCGGCCAG
CTGAGTTCATCATTCTGCAATTTACGCAGGATGTTGTTCAGTAATCTCCATGACTAAACGCCAGGCACTG
TATTGACAGTGCCTACTCTAACCATCTTGGAGGAGGTGATGATGATGGAGAGACTCCAACCGGGTGTGAC
TTTAACAGAAAGTATAATCACGATGGGTCAGCAAGAGATACCCAGTGCTGTGCCGGTGTTTATTGGTTAC
ACCGTTCGTTATCCGGAACAATCGGAAGCATCAGTCCGTATCGACAGTTTGGCCGAGTATACCAGCCTGT
TTGGTGACGACCATGTGATGATGTTTGCTGTCAGGCACTATTTTGATAATGGCGGGCAACAGGCATTTGT
TTTACCCCTGAAGGACAATATGCCATCAGTGGAGATGACCACAGCTGAAGCGGAAAATCTGATAGCCGCA
TTGCGCTCTGCTACGGTTAGCGAAGCCATTGGTGGGCATAGTCAGATTACACTGATTTTGGTACCGGATA
TGGCTCGGCTTAATGACAGTGATATTGATGACTCCTCAACCCAGGTAAGCCTGTGGTCCCAAGGCTGGGA
GGCGCTGCTGCAATTGAGTCAGGTTAGGCCCAACCTCTTTGTGCTGTTAGATGCGCCGGATAATGTTGAA
CAGGCGCAGAAGTGTATGACAACGCTATCGTCAGATTATCGTCAATGGGGGGCAGCATATTGGCCTCGTC
TGGAAACTACCTATCAGAAAGAAATATCTGGCAAGGACAATGAATCTCAGGGAATTTTCCAGGGGACTGT
TCTGTCACCCACAGCCGCGGTCGCAGCGGTAATTCAACGCACGGATAACGACGCGGGTGTTTGGAAAGCA
CCGGCCAATATTGCCTTATCCCAGGTTATTCGACCTGTTAAATCTTATCTTCAGGGAAGTGTACTGTTTA
ACAGCAGCGGCACTTCGCTCAATGTGATCCGCAGTTTCCCAGGTAAGGGCATACGGGTATGGGGATGCCG
CACTCTGGAAAACACGGATAATACGCAGTGGCGCTATCTGCAAACACGTCGGCTGGTTTCCTATGTAACA
GCGCATTTGACCCAATTGGCTCGCATGTATGTCTTCGAGCCAAATAATGAACTTACCTGGATGAAGTTAA
AAGGACAAAGTTACAACTGGTTACGGCAATTATGGTTGCAGGGTGGCTTGTATGGTTCACAGGAGGATGA
GGCATTTAACATTCTGTTAGGCGTAAACGAGACGATGACTGAGGATGATGTTCGTGCAGGAAAAATGATC
ATGAAAGTTGAGTTGGCTGTGTTGTTTCCTGCCGAATTTATTGAGATCAGTTTGGTGTTTAATACCCAAA
CAGAGGCGCTGTCTTAAGAAGGAAAAAGTACGATGAACGATTATTACACACCCGTGGTATCCCATCGTTT
TATGGCGAGTTTTATTTTTAACCGCATTCCCGATCCGCTGGATATTCGTTTTCAGCGTATCTCTGGCCTT
AGTCGGGAACTACAGGTGACTCAGTACAGTGAGGGAGGAGAAAATGCCCGTAATAACTATTTAGCTGAGA
AAATCCAACACGGTACGTTGACTTTGGAACGGGGCGTGATGACAGTCTCGCCATTGACCTGGATGTTTGA
TCGGGTATTGAGTGGTGAAAAAATCGCTTATGCCGATGTGGTGGTGATGCTACTGAATGAAAATTCACTG
CCATTGTCCAGTTGGACGTTGAGCAATGCGCTGCCGGTACGCTGGCAAACCAGCGACTTTGACGCTAACA
GCAATGCCATATTGGTGAATACCCTTGAATTGCGTTACCAGGATATGCGCTGGCTTGGAGTCAAAATATG
ACAGTAGAAATCAGAGAGTTACTTATCCAGGCAAAGGTAGTGCCATCAACACGACCGACTGAATCAGAAC
GGCAAAACCATTCTTTGATACAGGAAAGTCTGGATGAGGCGACTTGGGTGGAAACGATAAAACGCGAAGT
GTTGGCCGCATTACGCGATGAGGAAGGGTGGCGTCCATGAGTCTGATTGAACGTGGTTTAGCTAAGCTGA
CAATTAATGCTTATAAGGATAGGGAAGGGAAGATACGGGCAGGAACGTTGCAGGCCATGTATAACCCTGA
CTCCTTGCAACTGGATTACCAAACGGATTATCAGCAATCCCAAGCGATTAATAGCGAAAAGCAAAGTAGC
ATTTATGTACAGGCCAAGCCCGCAGGGTTATCACTTGAATTAATTTTTGATGCCACGATGCCGGGTAACA
AAACCCCCATTGAAGAGCAGCTCATGCAGCTCAAGCAACTGTGCAGTGTGGATGCAACCAGTAACGAGAC
GCGATTCCTGCAAGTTAAATGGGGCAAAATGCGTTGGGAAAGTCGGGGTTACTTTGCTGGCAGGGCCAAG
AGTTTGTCTGTGAATTACACTTTGTTTGATCGTGATGCGACTCCCTTGAGGGTACGGGTAATATTGGCAT
TAGTGGCTGATGAAAGTCTGGTGTTGCAGGAGACTGAACAAAATCTGCAATCTCCGGCAAAAATCGCATT
ACGCATACAGGATGGGGTATCTCTGGCTCTGATGGCAGCCAGTACGGCATCAACATTGTCAGGCGGTGTG
GATTATCTGACGCTGGCCTGGCAAAACGGTCTGGATAATCTCAATGGGTTCGTTCCGGGTGAAATATTGC
AGGCCACCAGGGGAGACGAATCATGAGCCACCAACTGAAAATTATTGCAGATGGTAAGGCACTGTCACTT
TTGGCCGCGGTAGATGTGGACACCTGTTATCGGGTTAACAGTATACCTTCTGCGACATTGAAACTGAGCG
TACCGGATAGGCCACTCTCTTCTTTCAGTCAGACGGATGTTCAGACAGAACTGGCCCACTGTCAGGTAGG
GAAAACCCTGCGTCTGGAATTGATTGATGGTAGCAAAAAATGGGTGCTGTTTAATGGTCTTATTACCCGT
AAGGCTCTGAGAATTAAGAATAAGCAATTATTGCTCACTCTGGTTGTCAAGCATCGGTTGCAACTGATGG
TGGATACCCAGCATTCACAGCTGTTTAAAGACAAAAGCGAAAAAGCGATCTTAAGCACGCTATTGAATCA
GACCGGAATCAATGCTCGCTTCGGAAAGATAGCGGCGTTAGATCAAAAGCATGAACAGATGGTGCAATTT
CGTTGTTCAGACTGGCATTTTCTGTTGTGCCGACTGTCGGCAACCGGTGCATGGTTGTTACCTGCCATAG
AAGACGTTCAGTTTGTTCAACCTGATGCTCTGAAATCAAACTCAGCCTATACCTTGAAGAGCAGGGGGGA
TGAGAACAAAGACATCGTTGTCAAGGATGCTTACTGGCAGTTTGACAATCAAATCAACCCCGCTTTGCTG
GAAGTCAGTGGCTGGGATATCAGTAAGCAGCAGGTACAATCAGGCGGTCGCTACGGAAAAATCGCGTTGG
GTAAGGCGGCACTCTCTCCTGATGGATTGGCATCCCTTAATAAAACGGGTTGGGACATTTGTTATAGCAG
TCCGTTAACAACCCAGGAAAGCGGTTATCTGGCACAGGGATTATTGCTTAACCAGCGCATTTCTGGGGTG
ACAGGAGAATTTTTGCTCAAAGGAGATGGGCGTTACCAGTTGGGAGACAACATTCAGCTGACTGGATTTG
GTTCACAGTTAGATGGTACGGCAAGCATTACTGAGGTTCGCCACCGTCTTAATCGGCGAATTGATTGGGA
AACCACGGTGAGCATTGGTTTACAACATGAATATTTGCCGATATTACCTGATGCTCCCGAACTACATATT
GCGACAGTAGCGAAATATCAGCAGGACAGTGCGGTGTTAAACCGTATCCCCATTATTCTGCCGGTACTGA
ATCGTCCCAATGAATTTTTGTGGGCCAGATTGGGGAAACCTTATGCTAGCCATGAAAGCGGTTTCTGTTT
TTACCCAGAGCCAGGTGACGAAGTTATTATTGGTTTTTTTGAAAATGATCCGCGTTATCCAGTTATTTTA
GGTGCTATGCATAATCCGAAAAATAAGGCCCCTTTTGAACCAACCCAAGATAATAGGGAAAAAGTATTGA
TCGTTAAAAAAGGTGAAGCGCAACAACAATTAGTCATTGATGGCAAAGAGAAAATGATCCGAATTAATGC
GGGTGAAAATCAAATAATGCTTCAGCAAGATAAAGACATTTCTCTGTCAACGAAAAAAGAATTAACACTG
AAAGCGCAGACAATGAATGCCACGATGGATAAATCATTGGCAATGTCCGGGAAAAACAGTGTTGAAATCA
AAGGCGCAAAAATTAATCTTACCCAATGAAAGGTGACGATGAATGGAAAATCAAATACTGACACAACTCT
ATGGTCGTGGTTGGGCTTTTCCTCCGGTCTTTTCCCTTGAAAAGGGGGTAGAGATGGCTGAAGGGGCGGA
AGATGTGAGACAAAGTTTGCAGATTCTGTTTAGTACTGAGCCGGGGGAACGTCTTATGCGTGAAAATTAT
GGCTGCGGATTAAATGATTTTATGTTTGAAAATATCCGCAATGAACTTATTGCTGAAATTGAATCCCATA
TCCATGACAACGTATTACGATATGAACCCCGGGCTGATATGACTGATATTCAGGTTCGTCAATCCCCTGG
CATGGGGAATACTTTGCAAGTGCAGGTCATGTATCGCCTGAGAGGGAGTGATATCAATCAACAAATCCAG
GGAGTACTTGCACTGAGTGAAGGCCGGGTGACGGAGGTAGTATGATTCATCAGGAAAAGGACGTTTTATC
ACTCAACAAAATTTTGCTACCGTAAATTAGAGTATTGACTGAATTAAATAGAATTAACGAAGGTGTAAAT
AATTATTTATTTGCTGACGAATCGCTGTGACAAATAAACACAGGTGATGTTATGGAATTAAATGAGTTGA
CTAACAAATTGTCAAATTTGGTGCCAATGACCGATTTTAAATTAGATAATCGAGCCAGTTTGCAATTGCT
TAAATATATTGAAGCGTATACGAAGATAATACCCTTTAATTCTGGCGATAAATATTGGAATGACTTTTTC
TTTATGTCAGGAAATACGCCAGAGAAACTTGCAAAATTATATCAGAAAGAAATAGAACCCAATGGGGAGT
TATTACCTCAGCAGGCTTTTTTGTTGGCGGTTTTGCGTTTATTGGAAACACCAATATCCTTATTAAATGT
ATTACCTGCTGCTCATCGTGAGCTCTATTATCGGGAGCTTTTAGGCTTGTCTTCCCATGCGGCACAGCCT
GATCAGGTTGCTTTATCTATGGAACTGAATTCGACAGTGATGGAACAGCTGCTCCCTGAAGGAACCCTGT
TTGAGGCTGGTCAGGATGAACAAGGCAATGCATTGCAATATGCCCTGGATGCCAGTTTGCTGGCTAATCG
TGGATATATCAGTGACTTGCGCTGGTTACGGAATGACGGGGAAAAGCAATGGGTTACTTCTGCTCCATGG
GATTTACAGGCACAGGTGTCACTGCCGTCTGATGGGATACGATTATTTGGTAAGACAAATAGTGATCAGC
AGGTATTTGGTGGGGTGTTGATAACGTCATCACTTCTGGCGATGGAAGCGGGGATAAGGAAGATCATTGT
TACTTTTGAGCAGGAGATGAACACCCAAGAACTGGTGGCACAGGTCAGCAGTGGAAATCAATGGCTAACA
TTGACGTCTGAGGTAAATAAGAAAGAGGTCACACTGACACTGTCAGACAAAGAACCGGCAATCAGTGCGC
CAGAGGATCTGGATAATCTCTTTTTCACGCAACCGGTACTCAGGCTACAGGGAAAGGATAGTCAGGCACT
GCCGGAGGTGACGGGTATCAGCGTTTCGGAAAAGGATGATACTAAGGATACCTCTTTTGAGATGTATCAC
TTAACACCATTTGGTTATAGCAGTGATATAGAGCCATTGGAGGAAAATCCAGCGTTATATTTAGGCTTTA
CTGATGTAAAGCCAGGGCAAACACTGGCGCTGTATTGGAAATTAAAATCCCCGCAGCAACCAACCGTTTC
CTGGTATTACCTGGATCAACATAATCAATGGGCTGAATTGGATTCATGGGTCAGTGATGGAACCCAGAAT
CTGTATCAGGATGGTACTTGGCACGTTGAGTTGCCTGTGGATGCATCCAATCAGGCAGAGCAGATGCCAG
TTGGACGCTATTGGTTGCGGGCAGTGGTGGAGGTACCCGCTCATGAGGGGGCGTTGGGGAAGGCTCCTTG
GCTATATGGTCTAATCTATAACGCCATGACGGCAACCTTGGTTAATGTAGATAGCATCAGTGACAGCCAT
TTCTTAACCCCTTTGCCTGCCAGCAGCATACAGCGGCCCGTTGAACCCATCATTGTGTTGGCATCGGTCA
ACCAGCCTTGGGCATCATGGGGTGGACGTATACCTGAATCCTACAGTGCCTTTTTTGAACGGATAGCTCA
AAACCTGTCTCATCGAAACCGGTCCTTAACCTGGGGAAATATGGTGACATTACTCAAAGAGCGTTATGTC
AGCATCTTTGATGTTAAGTATCCAGGTAATGATGAACTCACCAGAGTGCCAGCATTGGAGCAGCAGCAAC
TAACAGTGATTCCAGCAAACCGGTACAACGATAGCGATGATTCTCTGCGTCCGGTACTGAATCCTGCTCG
TCTGCAAGAGATGGCTGATTGGTTGCAGCAGAAAGACTCTCCCTGGGCCTCTATTGAGGTCAGGAATCCA
GAATACTTGGATGTGAAAATCCATTACGAGGTGATTTTTAAACCTGATGTGAACGAAGATTTTGGCTATC
GCCAGCTACAGCAGCAACTGTGTGAGGTGTATATGCCTTGGAGCATAGATGAGCAGCGGCCCGTTGTATT
GAATAACAGCATTAATTATTTCCAGTTGTTAGCCACTATTCAACAGCAACCGCTGGTTGAGCGAGTCACT
CGTCTGACACTACATCGGGCTGATTCTTCTGATGAGAGTGATGGTACAGCATCTGTGGAAGCCAAAGATA
ATGAAGTGCTTATTTTAGTCTGGGAAGAGGACGATAATCTGCAATACCGAGGAAATGACTATGAGTAATC
AGGATGCACTGTTTCATAGCGTTAAAGACGATATTCACTTTGATACCTTGCTGGAACAAGCTCATCAGGT
GATTGAAAAACAGGCTGAAAAACTGTGGAGTGATACGGCAGAGCATGATCCGGGTATCACATTTTTGCAG
GGAATCAGTTACGGTGTGTCAGATTTGGCTTACCGACATACATTACCCCTGAAAGATTTACTGACTCCGG
CGCCGGATGAGCAGCAGCAAGAGGGAATTTTTCCTGCCGAATTTGGCCCGCATAATACACTGACTTGTGG
GCCGGTGACAGCGGATGATTATCGCAAGGCATTGTTAGATCTACACAGCAGCGACAGCCTGGATGGTACT
CAGCAGGATGAGGGGGATTTTCTGTTCCGGAGTGTGCAACTGGTGCGTGAACCGGAAAAACAGCGTTATA
CCTATTGGTATGATGCAACCAAGAGGGAATATAGCTTTGTCAACAGTGAAGGGGCTAAAGAGTTTACCTT
GCGGGGGAATTACTGGTTGTATCTGGAACCAACCCGTTGGACTCAGGGTAATATTGCCGCTGCTACCAGA
CAACTGACAGAATTTTTGACTAAAAATCGCAATATTGGTGAATCTGTCAGCAACATTATCTGGCTACAAC
CGGTTGATCTGCCACTGTTGCTGGATGTTGAACTGGATGATGATGTAGGTGCACAGGATGTCCCCGGTAT
TTTTGCGGCGGTGTATAGCACCGCAGAGCAGTATCTGATGCCTGGAGCACAGCGTTACCGTACGGAAGTA
CTGCAAAATGCTGGGATGAGCAATGATCAAATCTTCGAAGGTCCATTATTGGAACATGGCTGGATACCAG
AGCTGCCGGCAGCCCGTGATTATACTCAAAGGCTCACTCTCAATCTTAGCCGGTTGGTAAATAGTCTGCT
TGAGATTGAGGGCATTAAACATGTGAATCGTCTTCGTCTGGATGATAGCTTCGATAAAACTGCTATTGAA
CCCGTTAAGGGGGATACCTGGTCGTGGTCGATCAAAGAGGGCTATTATCCACGTCTTTGGGGAGAAGACC
CACTTAACCAATTGGCGCAACAAAATGGCCCGCTTAGGGTGATAGCCAAAGGAGGGATTAGCGTCAGTGT
GAGTAAAGAGCAAATCCAGGCCAGTTTACCCAGTCAATCACTGATTCAAAATGAGCCGGTAATATTGGCT
TACGGCCAGCACCGTGACGTTGGCAGCTATTATCCCGTCAGTGATACTTTGCCGCCTTGCTATGGACTAC
AACATTCTTTGTCTGAAAGTGAACACTTATTGCCACTTCATCAATTTATGTTGCCATTTGAACAATTATT
GGCCTGTGGTTGTCAACAGATAGCCATGCTCCCGCGGTTACTGGCTTTTCAGCGCGAAGGTTATGAGGTT
TGGGGTGATCAGTGGCCCTTTAAGTCAGGCTCAGTGAATGATGACGCCCATCAAGATTATGCCCCTGCAT
TAAAGGATTTGTTAGGACAGATTGCGCTGGATAGTGATCATGAATTGGATATTATTAATTACTTGCTGGG
TTACTTTGGCACACAGCGGGCACCGCGTACCTTTACGACACAACTCGATGATTTTCGTGCGGTCCAACAG
GGTTATCTGGCCCAGCAACCGACATTGACTTACCACCGCTCCAATATTCGTATCGATCAGGTATCGTCGC
TACAAAAACGTATTGCTGCTCGCATGGGGCTGGGCGGTGAGTTGTTTAAACCTCAACCGGATCTGAGCCA
ACTGCCTTTTTATTTGATTGAACATCGAGCGTTGCTGCCAGTCAAACCCAATAGTCAGTTTGATAAGGAA
CAGAAACCAGCCTCGGTGACAGAGGAGGGGGGCAGCCAAACAGGTCAACATTATGTGGTCATTGAACAGA
AGGGCATTGATGGCAAGCTGACACAGGGGCAAGTGATCAATTTAATTCTGTATGAAGGAGAGCAGGGAGA
AACCCAATTTACGATACGCGGTCAGATGGTATTCAAAACCGAGGGGGATAAGTTTTGGTTGGATGTGAAT
AATAGTGCGCAACTGGAATATAATCTGGCGCGGGTAATGACAGCAGCCAAGGCGAGTAAACTCTTTTGGC
AAAACAGCCCGGTATGGATGGAGGATATGGGCTATCGTCTGGCCTATGCTAGTGACCAATCCTCATTGCC
TGTGAATCAACGGCGCTTGACCCGCACAGTGCAAACTCCATTCCCGCCGATGGTTGTTGTAGGTAGCGAA
ATCACCCTGTTAAAGCAGGTGGGGATAGTCAATTTAAAAAAAGCGGAGTCAGAAAAACTTTATGCAAAAG
TTGTTAGCTTTGATCGCATTGAAGGGACCTTGATTATTGAGCGTTTGGGTAATTCCACTCTGGCTTTTCC
TACCTCGGAAGAGGCGTGGCGGTATAGTTGGTATTTTTCGGGGGAGAAATATGAAAGGACTGACCGCTTT
TCATTTGTGATTAGCGTAGTAGTGAACAGTGACTTAATTAAATTGCCCGGTGTTGATCCCTATAAATTGG
AAGAATGGGTGAAAGAAACGATTCTTACCGAATTTCCAGCTCATATTTCTATGATTATCCATTGGATGGA
TCGGGAAGCCTTTTTAAATTTCGCCAATACCTATCAGCGTTGGCAAAATAATGGTACGCCACTGGGGGAT
GCGGCTTATTCCATTCTAGAAAGTTTGACACTTGGTAAATTGCCATCTGCCTTAAAAGGTGTTGGCACAA
TGCGTATTGCCACATCTAGTCAAAGAGAAGAAGTGGTGGGTAGTAATGGTGATCAATGGAATACAGATGG
AATAACCCAGAATGAATTATTCTATGTTCCTAAAGAGAGCGGGAGCTCCGGTGACTACAAAGACGACGAT
GACAAGTAGGAAAAATAAATATCTGCCACTAATGATGTTGAATTAAATATGTTTTCTGGAGTTAATCATG
AACGAAACTCGTTATAATGCAACTGTACAAGAACAACAAACATTATCTAATCCAAAAGCTGTTGGACCTG
ACATCGATAAATTAAAGGATAAATTTAAAGAGGGCAGTATTCCCCTGCAAACCGATTTCAATGAGTTAAT
TGATATTGCCGATATTGGACGTAAAGCCTGTGGTCAAGCGCCACAACAAAATGGCCCAGGAGAAGGATTG
AAATTGGCTGATGACGGTACGCTTAATTTAAAAATAGGCACTTTTTCCAATAAAGACTTTTCTCCATTAA
TATTAAAAGATGATGTTTTATCTGTAGATCTTGGTAGTGGTCTGACTAATGAAACCAATGGAATCTGTGT
CGGTCAGGGCGATGGTATTACAGTTAACACTAGCAATGTAGCTGTAAAACAAGGTAACGGAATTAGCGTT
ACTAGTAGTGGTGGTGTTGCCGTTAAAGTTAGTGCTAATAAGGGACTTAGCGTTGATAGTAGTGGTGTTG
CAGTTAAAGTTAATACTGATAAGGGAATTAGCGTTGATGGTAATGGTGTTGCAGTTAAAGTTAATACTAG
TAAAGGAATTAGCGTTGATAATACAGGTGTTGCAGTTATAGCTAATGCTAGTAAGGGAATTAGCGTTGAT
GGTAGTGGTGTTGCAGTTATAGCTAATACTAGTAAAGGAATTAGCGTTGATGGTAGTGGTGTTGCAGTTA
TAGCTAATACTAGTAAAGGAATTAGCGTTGATAATACAGGTGTTGCAGTTATAGCTAATGCTAGTAAGGG
AATTAGCGTTGATGGTAGTGGTGTTGCAGTTATAGCTAATACTAGTAAAGGAATTAGCGTTGATGGTAGT
GGTGTTGCAGTTATAGCTAATACTAGTAAAGGAATTAGCGTTGATAGTAGTGGTGTTGCAGTTAAAGTTA
AAGCTAATGGCGGAATTAAAGTAGATGCTAATGGTGTTGCAATTGATCCTAATAATGTACTCCCCAAGGG
AGTGATTGTAATGTTCTCTGGCAGTACTGCACCAACTGGTTGGGCGTTATGTGATGGCAATAATGGTACA
CCAAATTTAATCGATCGATTTATTTTAGGTGGGAAAGGGACTGATATTAATGGAGTGAGTACTAATACAG
CTTCAGGTACTAAAAATAGTAAGTTATTCGATTTCAGTTCTGATGAAGCTACATTAACTATTGATGGTAA
AACACTGGGGAGAGCATTATCGTTACAGCAAATACCTAATCATGCACACTTTAGTGGAATAATTATGGAT
ACAGAGAAAGTTAATTATTATGGAAGTAAAAAAATCACAACAAATGTGTGGGGTGTAACAACAGGAGATA
ATACTTCAGTACGATATATTTATAAGTCATCAGGTGTACTTGACTCTAACAATAATGTCTCCAACAGTAC
CTTAGGCGGAAACAGTCTGCAGACGCACGATCATGATATTAAGATAACGGGCACAGGAAAACATTCTCAC
AAAAACAAAGTAACAGTCCCTTATTATATTCTGGCTTTCATCATAAAGCTTTAATATATATGAAAAATTG
AAAATATAAATTATCCATTAATAATAAAGAGGATATTAGCATGACTTCGGAGCCAAATCTGTTAAACCGG
ATTACAATTACTATTGAAGCTAATAATCAACAAGTAGCTAGAAAAGTATTGCATGGCTCCTTGCTTAATC
AAGCTAATATAAATAAATTATTTAATTCATACTTTAATGAATATGAAATTAATAGGGGTGTTTATTTAGA
AACATTAATCCTGAATCTTGGTACGATAAATTTCCATGATTTTAATTCATTGTTTCCTACTCTCCTAAAA
GCTGCATTGAATAAAGAATTCAGTCAATATCAGATAAACAACCATAGGGAAGAAATGCTATTTAATGAGA
CAATATCAAATCAAGCTACTGATAAGTCTTACATATTTGGCGATAACAAATTAATTGATGCAGAGAATTT
CATTCACTTTTTATATCAAAAGCATTCCACATTAAATCTAGTAGAAGCAATGGGAAATAATGGTATTGAA
AAATTAACAAATCAGTTAACACAAATAGAAAATAAATTTGCGTTATTATTGGCAAAAAGTTGTTTGTCTG
AGGAAGGCTTAAAACGACTCTTGGCTATCAAACAACCCGATTTATTAATCGCTATCAATCGCAGATTATC
TGAAAGAATAAATAGACCACAATATCAGGAGAAGCTTGTTTCCTGCGGACAACTGATATTTAGTGCTCTG
GGATATATACAACAGTACAATATACAGGAAATTCCTAAACCGGATGAAAAAGTTATTGCACGCATAACAA
CTGAACTTAATAATAATGGTTTGCTTAATACAATACCTATTATTACACTATTTCGTCAGAGTGGGATTAA
CGATTCATCACTAAATGATTGGCTAAAGAAAATCTGGCAGGTGAGATCAATTTCACAGTTATGCAGAAAG
TATCTTTCTGCTAAGGAATACCAATATCTGTCAGAACATTTTGTTTCAAAGAGCGTCGATAAAAATAGAT
ATGATGAAGAGCCCGTAAATCAGAGCATATTATCAAGGTTGAATAATAATTCCATTAAAGAAGGAAATAA
TCACAGTCAACTCTGTACTCTCAGTAGACTATATTCTGAACCCGTTGTATTACCTGAACAAACCATTCTA
CGTCAGGTTAGTAATACAGTAGATCAGAGCATATTATCAAGGTTGAATAATGCCTCCATTAAAGAAGGAA
ATAACCAAAGTCAACTTCGCACTCTCAGTAGACTATATTCTGAGCCCGTTGCATTACCTGAACAAACCAT
TCCACGTCAGGTTAGTAATACAGGTATATTAATTCTATGGCCAATGCTACCTACACTATTTAACCAGCTT
GGTCTACTTGAGAAAAAGAAATTTATCCATCGTCAGGCCCAGTTTAATGCCGTTGATTTTCTTGATTACC
TGATTTGGGGAACCGAAGATGTGAAAGTGGAACGAAAGGTTTTGAATAATGTTCTATGTGGGTTAATGGC
TGATGAAATTACTGAACCAATGCCTATTGAACCAGAAAAACAATGGATAATAATTCAATGGCTGGACGCT
ATTATCTCCCAACTTTCTGGCTGGAAAAAGTTAAGTCGTAATGACGTCCGTCAATTATTTCTACAACGAC
CAGGAGAATTACTGATCAATGAACAGGAAATTAAAATCACAATACAGCAACAACCATTTGATGCTCTGTT
AACTGATTGGCCGTGGCCAATGAATATGGCTTGTTTTAGCTGGTTGAGTCAACCATTAACCATTACGTGG
TTATAACCATTGACCACAATGACTTAGTCTGAGTAAAAAATATGAATATATCGCCTGTTTTTTATGATTC
ATTGAATCAGGATAACGACCGTGATCTATCGTTTTTATTTAGCGAACTGGAACGAATAGATCTCGCTCTT
CAACACCATTTTTATTGTGTAGAAAGTCAGCGAAGTGAGCTCCTGGATGAGTTTCTGCTCACTGAGGCGG
AAGTGGTGACCAGGCTGGATAAGCCACTTGGTAAACCTCATTGGATAAATGATGATTATCTGGCGATATC
GCAAAAGGGCAATGTAAGCCTAATGGCAGCGTCCAGATTAATGGATCTGATCGAACGCTTTGAACTGACT
GATTTTGAGCGCGATGTTTTACTATTAGGCTTATTGCCCCATTTTGATAGCCGCTATTATCGACTGTTTT
CGCTGATTCAAGGGGGACAACAGGGTCGATTACCTTCTTTTGCGCTGGCATTGGAACTGTTTTGCCACTC
GGCGCTGGAGAAACAGGTACAGCAAGCGAGTTTTCTGCACCGGGCACCTTTGATGGGTTGCCAGCTATTA
TCCATCGATACTAGTCAAAAAACGCTGGCCTGGCTCCAGACTCCCTTTATTACTGACAGCGGGGTATATC
ACTTTTTACTGGGGCATCACTACATTATGCCGGCTTTAGAACATTGTGCTGAGTGGTTAACACCGACAGG
GATTGGCTGTTATCCTGAAGGATTAAAACAAGTACTGGGTAACGTATTGTTATCTGACAACGATAATATT
AGACCGATTGTCTTATTACGGGGAATGGCCGGCAGTGCCAGAGCTTATACCATTACTAATATGATGGCTT
CAGAAGGGAAGCAAACACTGCTGGTAGATATATCCAAACTTGCTGATAGCGATGAAAAAAACATTATTCT
TCAGATAAAGCATATTTTGCGGGAAACCCGCATGCATGGAGCATGTTTATTATTACGGAATTTTTGCTTG
TTAGTGGAACAGAATAAACAACTATTGGACTCCCTGTCAGAGTTATTGAATCAACCTGAATTAAGAATTG
TTTGCCTGATTGAGCCTTATTCCCCATTGGTATGGCTGAAAAAGATACCGGTATTACTGATTGAGATGCC
ACTTTTAACGCCTGCGGAAAAAGCCAGATTGTTAATTGCCAGCTTACCGGATAATTGTTCCGAGGATATT
GATACGATAACTTTAAGCCAGCGTTACACTTTTAACCCAGAAACCCTGCCATTGATTTTGCAAGAGGCCC
AGCTTTATCAACAGCAGCGAGATCCGCTGGATATCTTGCAGCAATGCGATATACGCCAGGCATTAAATTT
GCGTGCTCAACAAAATTTCGGTCAATTGGCACAGCGGATTATTCCTAAGCGCTCATTAAAGGATTTATTG
GTATCCGATGAGATTGCTCAGCAGTTACGGGAAATACTCATAGCAATTAAGTATCGGGAACAGGTTCTGG
CGGGAGGGTTTAAAGATAAAATTGCCTATGGCACTGGTATCAGCGCCCTGTTTTATGGTGATTCAGGCAC
TGGAAAAACCATGGCAGCAGAAGTGATTGCTGACCACATTGGCGTTGACTTAATAAAAGTGGATTTATCT
ACAGTAGTGAATAAATACATCGGTGAAACAGAAAAAAACTTATCCCGTATTTTCGATTTGGCGGAACAGG
ATGCAGGGGTATTATTCTTTGATGAAGCTGACGCACTGTTTGGTAAACGCAGTGAAACTAAAGATTCCCA
GGACAGACATGCCAATATTGAAGTTTCTTACTTATTACAGCGCCTGGAGAATTACCCGGGTCTGGTCATT
TTATCCACCAATAATCGTGGTCATTTAGACAGTGCTTTTAATCGTCGTTTTACTTTCATTACCCGTTTTA
CTTACCCGGATGAAAAAATCCGTAAAAAAATGTGGCAGGAAATTTGGCCTAGAAATATAAAAATATCGGA
AGATATCGATTTTAACGAATTAGCTCAACGAACAAGCGTGACTGGCGCGAATATCCGCAATATTGCTTTA
TTGTCTTCATTCTTTGCTTCAGAGCAGGGGAATGATGAAGTCAGTAATGAAAATATTGAAATTGCATTGA
AGCGTGAATTAGCTAAAGTCGGACGATTAACATTTTAAAAGTTATCACAATGAAAGTATTGAAATATTAA
ATAAATTTATTACCAAAAAGTTATCACGATATAATTTAAGAGAGGTTTTTTATGTTAAACACGCAAACTA
TTATTGATGTCAATAAGGCAATGGATGCCATGCTGCGCGCATATCTGAATCAAGATATTGCCATTCGTTT
TGATCTACCTGAATTGGATACTATGCAATCTGATGCGATGGTAAGTATCTTTCTTTATGACATTCATGAA
GATTTACAGCTTCGCTCGGCAGAATCAAGAGGGTTTGATGTTTATGCCGGGAGGTTATTGCCTGGTTGGG
TAAATATTAAATGTAACTATCTGATTACCTATTGGGAAGCTTCTAAGCCAGCGACTGATGCCAGCAGTCC
GGATAGCCAACCTGATAACCAGGCAATACAAGTGATGTCACAAGTATTAAATGCCTTGATTAATAATCGT
CAATTGGCAGGTATTCCTGGTGCTTATACTCAGGTTGTACCGCCTAAAGAGAGTTTAAATAGCCTGGGGA
ATTTCTGGCAATCACTGGGTAATCGCCCACGGCTTTCTCTCAATTATTCAGTGACAGTACCTGTTAGCCT
AAACGATGGTCAGGATAGCGCGACTCCGGTTACCGCGGTTTCTTCTACAGTGGAACAAACGGCATCGCTC
AGTCAAGAAGTGGTTAGTCATGCTTTACGCGAATTACTCATTACGGAATTAGGAGGAGGAGAGGATAACC
GGTTGGTACTGAGTAAAGTTGAATTATCCGCAGTGAAAGAGACGATGACTCAAGACAGTCCGGCTCAGAT
GATTATATTGTTGTCTGTTTCAGGCATTACACGACAGGAATATTTGAAGGAAATTGATAATATCTTTGAT
CGTTGGGTAAATAATGCTGAAGTTATTACCACTATTGATGATTGTGGGATTAGAATTGAAAGTATAACGA
AAGATAATCTTGTAGGAATTTAAATTTTTTTAATTAAATAAAGGAATTAATATTGATTTGATAGAGCATG
TAATCAATAACTTCTATGAAAATGTTGAAAAACAATACACGGAAACACTTAACTTACAATTAAATTGTTA
AAG
Features (pLannotate 1.2.2; 8 found; start..end, strand, type, name):
    339..1154    -  CDS            KanR: aminoglycoside phosphotransferase; aph(3')-Ia; confers resistance to kanamycin in bacteria or G418 (Geneticin®) in eukaryotes
   1286..1432    -  CDS            tetR (fragment): TETR1_ECOLX - Experimental evidence at protein level: Swiss-Prot protein existence level 1. TetR is the repressor of the tetracycline resistance element; its N-terminal region forms a helix-turn-helix structure and binds DNA. Binding of tetracycline to TetR reduces the repressor affinity for the tetracycline resistance gene (tetA) promoter operator sites. From Escherichia coli.
   1459..2607    -  CDS            trfA: trans-acting replication protein that binds to and activates oriV
   2879..3250    -  CDS            traJ: oriT-recognizing protein; traJ
   3283..3392    -  oriT           oriT: incP origin of transfer
   3545..4176    +  rep_origin     oriV: incP origin of replication
   4485..5073    +  rep_origin     ori: high-copy-number ColE1/pMB1/pBR322/pUC origin of replication
  18393..18416   +  CDS            5xFLAG (fragment): five tandem FLAG® epitope tags
