[The description below was written by a language model from this plasmid's Addgene catalogue record and pLannotate feature annotations shown in this document.]
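Description:
pAWP78-PVCpnf_pvc12-FLAG_Δpvc10 is a roughly 25 kb bacterial expression plasmid built on the pAWP78 backbone. It carries the structural operon of a Photorhabdus virulence cassette (PVC), a phage-tail-like contractile injection system that has been engineered as a "nanosyringe" for delivering biomolecules into cells. The backbone is a broad-host-range IncP-type replicon. The annotated parts include oriV with its activating replication protein gene trfA, the oriT origin of transfer with traJ for conjugative mobilisation, and a residual fragment of tetR. A ColE1/pUC-type origin is also annotated, although the catalogue lists the plasmid as low copy. Selection is by kanamycin through the aph(3')-Ia gene. The depositor notes a Q354stop mutation in trfA that is not known to affect plasmid function.

The payload, assembled by Gibson cloning and listed as synthetic, is the PVCpnf structural gene cluster with two modifications. A FLAG epitope is fused to the baseplate component Pvc12, and pvc10, which encodes the spike tip protein, is deleted. The automated feature table does not annotate the individual pvc genes or any promoter driving them. Most of the sequence downstream of the origins is therefore unannotated, and the only hit in that region is a short FLAG-tag match consistent with the tagged pvc12. The promoter controlling the operon is not stated in the record.

The record gives no purpose beyond this description of the modified operon. A tagged baseplate would allow assembled particles to be detected or captured by affinity methods, and the missing spike tip would suit tests of what Pvc10 contributes to assembly or delivery. Both uses are inferences.
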