Addgene plasmid #243738: pAWP78-PVCpnf_pvc12-FLAG_Δpvc10
Purpose: PVC structural operon - FLAG-tagged baseplate (Pvc12) - deleted spike tip (Pvc10)
Depositing lab: Feng Zhang. Depositing organization: Broad Institute. Publication: Targeted delivery of diverse biomolecules with engineered bacterial nanosyringes. Kreitz J, Yang V, Friedrich MJ, Pham J, Macrae RK, Zhang F. Nat Biotechnol. 2025 Aug 12. doi: 10.1038/s41587-025-02774-x. PubMed 40796978.
Backbone
  Vector backbone: pAWP78
  Vector type: Bacterial Expression
Growth in bacteria
  Bacterial resistance: Kanamycin, 50 μg/mL
  Growth temperature: 37°C
  Growth strain: EPI300
  Copy number: Low Copy
Gene/Insert
  Gene/Insert name: pvc12-FLAG_ Δpvc10
  Species: Synthetic
  Cloning method: Gibson Cloning
Terms and licenses: Academic/Nonprofit Terms; Industry Terms: Not Available to Industry
Depositor comments: Please note: This plasmid contains a Q354stop mutation in trfA. This mutation is not known to impact plasmid function.
How to cite: pAWP78-PVCpnf_pvc12-FLAG_Δpvc10 was a gift from Feng Zhang (Addgene plasmid # 243738 ; http://n2t.net/addgene:243738 ; RRID:Addgene_243738)
